Addgene plasmid #225883: Vsx2 hR2-20 +SV40 base prom-GFP-IRES-AP
Purpose: Enhancer reporter
Depositing lab: Michael Dyer. Depositing organization: St. Jude Children's Research Hospital. Publication: Evolutionary conservation of VSX2 super-enhancer modules in retinal development. Honnell V, Sweeney S, Norrie J, Parks M, Ramirez C, Jannu AJ, Xu B, Teubner B, Lee AY, Bell C, Dyer MA. Development. 2024 Jul 1;151(13):dev202435. doi: 10.1242/dev.202435. Epub 2024 Jul 12. PubMed 38994775.
Backbone
  Vector backbone: pCAGEN
  Backbone manufacturer: Connie Cepko, Addgene plasmid #11160
  Vector type: Mammalian Expression
Growth in bacteria
  Bacterial resistance: Ampicillin, 100 μg/mL
  Growth temperature: 37°C
  Growth strain: DH5alpha
  Copy number: High Copy
Gene/Insert
  Gene/Insert name: hR2-20
  Species: H. sapiens (human)
  Tag / fusion protein: EGFP (C terminal on backbone)
  Cloning method: Gene Synthesis
Terms and licenses: Academic/Nonprofit Terms; Industry Terms: Not Available to Industry
Depositor comments: Contains SEAP reporter
How to cite: Vsx2 hR2-20 +SV40 base prom-GFP-IRES-AP was a gift from Michael Dyer (Addgene plasmid # 225883 ; http://n2t.net/addgene:225883 ; RRID:Addgene_225883)
