[The description below was written by a language model from this plasmid's Addgene catalogue record and pLannotate feature annotations shown in this document.]
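Description:
Vsx2 hR2-20 +SV40 base prom-GFP-IRES-AP is a 9.5 kb mammalian enhancer-reporter plasmid built on the pCAGEN backbone. It is propagated in E. coli through a high-copy ColE1/pUC-type origin with ampicillin selection from the bla gene and its promoter. Backbone remnants include an SV40 origin of replication, an SV40 poly(A) signal, lac promoter/operator elements and short lacI fragments. Only an 18 bp trace of the chicken β-actin promoter is annotated, suggesting that the strong CAG promoter of the parent vector has been largely removed.

The reporter cassette lies on the minus strand. An SV40 early promoter, described in the plasmid name as a basal promoter, sits upstream of EGFP. This is followed by an EMCV IRES and an alkaline phosphatase coding sequence (annotated as a SEAP fragment and noted by the depositor as a SEAP reporter), and the unit ends in a rabbit β-globin poly(A) signal. A single bicistronic transcript therefore yields both a fluorescent readout and an enzymatic one, with the IRES permitting cap-independent translation of the second cistron. The insert, hR2-20, is a gene-synthesised human sequence. It is not annotated in the feature table, but a roughly 3 kb unannotated stretch immediately upstream of the SV40 promoter is the likely location. The catalogue lists EGFP as a C-terminal tag, although here it functions as a reporter rather than a fusion partner.

Because the minimal promoter alone should give little expression, reporter signal reflects the activity of the candidate element. The construct name and associated publication indicate that hR2-20 is a human region of the VSX2 super-enhancer, tested for regulatory activity in the context of retinal development.
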