Features (pLannotate 1.2.2; 19 found; start..end, strand, type, name):
    126..588     -  misc_feature   IRES: internal ribosome entry site (IRES) of the encephalomyocarditis virus (EMCV)
    696..713     +  promoter       chicken β-actin promoter (fragment): contains a 21-bp deletion relative to the standard chicken β-actin promoter
    725..1444    -  CDS            EGFP: the original enhanced GFP (Yang et al., 1996) mammalian codon-optimized
   1452..1478    -  misc_feature   MCS (fragment): multiple cloning site
   1485..1681    -  promoter       SV40 promoter: SV40 early promoter
   4634..4738    +  promoter       AmpR promoter: bla
   4739..5599    +  CDS            AmpR: β-lactamase; bla; confers resistance to ampicillin, carbenicillin, and related antibiotics
   5770..6358    +  rep_origin     ori: high-copy-number ColE1/pMB1/pBR322/pUC origin of replication
   6541..6595    +  CDS            lacI (fragment): lac repressor; lacI; The lac repressor binds to the lac operator to inhibit transcription in E. coli. This inhibition can be relieved by adding lactose or isopropyl-β-D-thiogalactopyranoside (IPTG).
   6597..6731    -  polyA_signal   SV40 poly(A) signal: SV40 polyadenylation signal
   6751..6886    -  rep_origin     SV40 ori: SV40 origin of replication
   6910..6932    -  promoter       SV40 promoter (fragment): SV40 enhancer and early promoter
   6939..6978    +  CDS            lacI (fragment): lac repressor; lacI; The lac repressor binds to the lac operator to inhibit transcription in E. coli. This inhibition can be relieved by adding lactose or isopropyl-β-D-thiogalactopyranoside (IPTG).
   6991..7012    +  protein_bind   CAP binding site: CAP binding activates transcription in the presence of cAMP. E. coli catabolite activator protein
   7027..7057    +  promoter       lac promoter: promoter for the E. coli lac operon
   7065..7081    +  protein_bind   lac operator: The lac repressor binds to the lac operator to inhibit transcription in E. coli. This inhibition can be relieved by adding lactose or isopropyl-β-D-thiogalactopyranoside (IPTG). lac repressor encoded by lacI
   7466..7521    -  polyA_signal   β-globin poly(A) signal: rabbit β-globin polyadenylation signal (Gil and Proudfoot, 1987)
   7592..7663    -  CDS            HBB (fragment): HBB_PONPY - Experimental evidence at transcript level: Swiss-Prot protein existence level 2. Involved in oxygen transport from the lung to the various peripheral tissues. From Pongo pygmaeus (Bornean orangutan).
   8081..113     -  CDS            SEAP (fragment) (across the origin): secreted alkaline phosphatase from human placenta The natural enzyme has a C-terminal transmembrane sequence that is replaced by a GPI anchor.
>Addgene plasmid #225883 | Vsx2 hR2-20 +SV40 base prom-GFP-IRES-AP | addgene full sequence | sequence record 446859 | Addgene NGS Result
CACCCAGGGCCTCGGCTGCCTCGCGGTTCCAGAAGTCCGGGTTCTCCTCCTCAACTGGGATGATGCCCAG
GGAGAGCTGTAGCCTCAGGCCCAGCAGCAGCAGCAGCAGCAGCCTCGACCCCATATTATCATCGTGTTTT
TCAAAGGAAAACCACGTCCCCGTGGTTCGGGGGGCCTAGACGTTTTTTTAACCTCGACTAAACACATGTA
AAGCATGTGCACCGAGGCCCCAGATCAGATCCCATACAATGGGGTACCTTCTGGGCATCCTTCAGCCCCT
TGTTGAATACGCTTGAGGAGAGCCATTTGACTCTTTCCACAACTATCCAACTCACAACGTGGCACTGGGG
TTGTGCCGCCTTTGCAGGTGTATCTTATACACGTGGCTTTTGGCCGCAGAGGCACCTGTCGCCAGGTGGG
GGGTTCCGCTGCCTGCAAAGGGTCGCTACAGACGTTGTTTGTCTTCAAGAAGCTTCCAGAGGAACTGCTT
CCTTCACGACATTCAACAGACCTTGCATTCCTTTGGCGAGAGGGGAAAGACCCCTAGGAATGCTCGTCAA
GAAGACAGGGCCAGGTTTCCGGGCCCTCACATTGCCAAAAGACGGCAATATGGTGGAAAATAACATATAG
ACAAACGCACACCGGCCTTATTCCAAGCGGCTTCGGCCAGTAACGTTAGGGGGGGGGGAGGGAGAGGGGG
GGGGGGGGGGCGGAATTGGCCGCTTTACTTGTACAGCTCGTCCATGCCGAGAGTGATCCCGGCGGCGGTC
ACGAACTCCAGCAGGACCATGTGATCGCGCTTCTCGTTGGGGTCTTTGCTCAGGGCGGACTGGGTGCTCA
GGTAGTGGTTGTCGGGCAGCAGCACGGGGCCGTCGCCGATGGGGGTGTTCTGCTGGTAGTGGTCGGCGAG
CTGCACGCTGCCGTCCTCGATGTTGTGGCGGATCTTGAAGTTCACCTTGATGCCGTTCTTCTGCTTGTCG
GCCATGATATAGACGTTGTGGCTGTTGTAGTTGTACTCCAGCTTGTGCCCCAGGATGTTGCCGTCCTCCT
TGAAGTCGATGCCCTTCAGCTCGATGCGGTTCACCAGGGTGTCGCCCTCGAACTTCACCTCGGCGCGGGT
CTTGTAGTTGCCGTCGTCCTTGAAGAAGATGGTGCGCTCCTGGACGTAGCCTTCGGGCATGGCGGACTTG
AAGAAGTCGTGCTGCTTCATGTGGTCGGGGTAGCGGCTGAAGCACTGCACGCCGTAGGTCAGGGTGGTCA
CGAGGGTGGGCCAGGGCACGGGCAGCTTGCCGGTGGTGCAGATGAACTTCAGGGTCAGCTTGCCGTAGGT
GGCATCGCCCTCGCCCTCGCCGGACACGCTGAACTTGTGGCCGTTTACGTCGCCGTCCAGCTCGACCAGG
ATGGGCACCACCCCGGTGAACAGCTCCTCGCCCTTGCTCACCATGGTGGCGACCGGTGGATCCCGGGCCC
GCGGTACCAAGCTTTTTGCAAAAGCCTAGGCCTCCAAAAAAGCCTCCTCACTACTTCTGGAATAGCTCAG
AGGCCGAGGCGGCCTCGGCCTCTGCATAAATAAAAAAAATTAGTCAGCGATGGGGCGGAGAATGGGCGGA
ACTGGGCGGAGTTAGGGGCGGGATGGGCGGAGTTAGGGGCGGGACTATGGTTGCTGACTAATTGAGATGC
AGATCGCAGATCTCGAGATTTAATTCTCACAAAATCCTATGGAGTAGGTACTATTATTATATACACCCAT
TGTATAGATGAGGAAACTGAGGCACAGAGAAATTAGTAACATGCCCCACCCAGGTCATACAGCAATAAGA
GGTGGACCTGGGATGCATACGCAGGCAGTCTGACTCCAAACTGCTCCTCTTAACCACTTTGTTCTGTCTC
CATCTATCCACCTTTACCTAAAATTTTGTCCTTCTCTATATTCTCCACAGCAATGACTTGCCTTATTTTT
AAAGGCATAATCACAGTGTGTTTGGGGAGCAAAGAAAGGAGCGCATAACCTACACTAGGGCAATCACAGA
GGCTTTTTGGAGGTGGTGTCTTTATTTGTTCAATGATGTGGTAGAGCAACCACTGTGTGCCCAACACTGG
TGATACAGACATGAAGAAGCCATGGAGCTCACAAACGGGGGCCTGAACACCCCATCGGCAGTGCTCAGTG
CACTGATGGAGAAAACACAGGGCATCGTAGAAACACTGGGGACACCCCAAAGCCCAGGAGATCAGGGAAG
ACTTCCTGGAGGAGAGGCACTAGTCCCCTTCACTAGATCTAGTCATTAACCTGAGGTTCAGATGGCCCAG
AGGTCCCACTGGGCACACTCACCCTTCTTTGTCTCAGCCAGTCCATCCTCCGTGGACCGTCTGGACCAAC
CAAGCTTGAGACCCTCTCTGACCACCTGTCCTAGACAGGTAGACCCCCTCAGGGGAAGTCTGTGTTCCCT
ACTGCTATGTGTTCTTAGAGGCGGGGCCTGAGCAGGAACGAAACTCCTGAACCCCAGATCCTATGCCTAG
CAGGGTCTGGTGTAAGTCATTGGCTGCCTTGGGAAAGCCCAGTGGTTTGATTCAAGGATGACTAGAATTT
AGAGCAAAAAGGGACCCCAGAAGCCACCCAAACCTGTTTTGAAGGAAGCCACAGGAGATGCCCACGCCCC
ACAGCTCAGAGATGCTGCAAATTCCAGCCTCCCAGTGCCCTATCTTCTCTCTGGGGTGGTCTAGCCCCAC
CTGGCACTCCCCCAGTCTTTGTCCCCGTGTCTGCCTTGCCTGATGGTGGCCAGGGGGCCTTTCCGGAATA
ACGATGGTATTGGCTCAGATTAAGGGCAACTAGCTGGCTCTTGGCTTTTCATTTTTATATAACAACTAAT
CTCCTTCTAATCAGCCATTATTAAATTATATTCCATTTTTAATTCATTCACAGATCACCGTTGGGACAGC
TGGATGGATAATTGGAGAGAGATAATTTATGTAAATGAGGAGCAGCAGAAGGTGGGGGAGAGGGAGGCCC
AGGGCGCCAAACGGAGCCCCCTCTGTGTCCAGGCTGGGGAGGGGGCAGTGGCCTGGCTCCTCCTGGAAAC
CCGCGCCTGGGGATGCTGGGAGGATTGGGGGCTGCCATGGGACCTCAGGGCTCCTGACCGGTGGTTCCTG
GTGTGGCCCCTCAGCATCACCTTGAACACTTTTGGCAAATGGGAAGCTCACTACTTTGGGGGCGGAGTGG
CTCTCAGACATCAGCTCCCCCTTTTAGAAGCAGATCCTGAGAGGCAGAATGCCCCAGAAAATTCTGGAGT
CAGAGCTGTTTTTGATTCCAACTCCACCACTGTGTGCCGTTTCCTAACCTTAGTTCCCACGTCTGCAAAA
CGCAGGTAATGACAGTATCTACCTCATAGAGTGCTGTGAAGCTTAAGTGCCTGGCACCTAAGGAAGAGAC
CAAGACAAGTACATGGTGGCTCTTATCACCCTTATAGGACAGTGTGTATCTTTCAGAATCTTCCTCTCTA
ACATCTGCCTTCTGGCCATGGAGCTTCCTTCTGGTAACACACAAAAGAAATCCACTTCCTTTGCATATCT
GAAGACAGCTCTGTACCACTGATAATAACACTCCGGAGGCTTGTGTCTCATTGTGTCCTCCGTGTCTCAT
AGTGTCTCATTGTATCCTCGGAACGACTATAGAAATTGGGGGCGATTGCGTCCATTTTACAGATGAATAT
ACTGTGGACCCAAGCTCTCTCCTGCCAATTCCTTCAACAAAAACGATAACAAGCCCCAGAAGCCTGCTTA
GAAAGGAACACGAGGCTCAGAAAACCTGGATCCCAGCCGGAGGCTATTTTGGGAAGGTGCCTTGGGGACT
GGCAGGCAGGGTCAGGGATGGCAGGGAAGGTGGGTGAGAGAGGTTGGACCTCCACCCTTCTTGGCTGTCC
CTTTGGGGCCCCAAGAATCAGGCACGATGGGCATTCATGGGCACAGGTGGTCTGACAGAGCTTGAGGGGC
AAGGTCTGCCTGTGCCTGGGGCTGGCATGGGCTGGCAGGGAGGCCCTTGGACCATTCCCAGAGGGAGACA
GGGGATTAAGGGGGGTTAGGGAGGTGGTCCCAGAGGGTCCATGCAGAGTAATGGGATTAGCTCTTGGGCA
GTGAGTGAAAGTTATTATCGTGTGGGGCCTCTGGCCTCCCACCCAAGGCTGCAGCTGTCACCCATCCTGG
GAGGCACCAACAGCCCCCTCCACCCCCACCTTGGGGCAGGCTGGCACCTCTTCTCCCCACAGGCTTTTCT
GCTGTGGTCATCTGCCTAGGGGCTGGCCGCCTAGCTTTAGCCTCCTGTCGGTCCTTGGCAGACTGGGCCA
CCCACACAGTATGCTCTAGACTTGCTCTGTGCCTCGGTTTCCCCTTGAACAGAAAGATACAAGAAGGTGC
TTGAGATCCTCTGAGGCATGGGGGTTCGGAGCCAGGCCCCCTGGGTTTCCGGCTCTGCCACGCATTCGCT
GTGTGACCCTAGGTACATCTGTCAGCCTCTCTGTGTCCTAATTGGTAAAATGGGGGCAGTAGCAGAGCAG
CGTTAGGGTTTTCATAGCGGAGGGCTGGGTAGGGAGCATAGGGTCGGCCTGTCGACCCAGGTGGCACTTT
TCGGGGAAATGTGCGCGGAACCCCTATTTGTTTATTTTTCTAAATACATTCAAATATGTATCCGCTCATG
AGACAATAACCCTGATAAATGCTTCAATAATATTGAAAAAGGAAGAGTATGAGTATTCAACATTTCCGTG
TCGCCCTTATTCCCTTTTTTGCGGCATTTTGCCTTCCTGTTTTTGCTCACCCAGAAACGCTGGTGAAAGT
AAAAGATGCTGAAGATCAGTTGGGTGCACGAGTGGGTTACATCGAACTGGATCTCAACAGCGGTAAGATC
CTTGAGAGTTTTCGCCCCGAAGAACGTTTTCCAATGATGAGCACTTTTAAAGTTCTGCTATGTGGCGCGG
TATTATCCCGTATTGACGCCGGGCAAGAGCAACTCGGTCGCCGCATACACTATTCTCAGAATGACTTGGT
TGAGTACTCACCAGTCACAGAAAAGCATCTTACGGATGGCATGACAGTAAGAGAATTATGCAGTGCTGCC
ATAACCATGAGTGATAACACTGCGGCCAACTTACTTCTGACAACGATCGGAGGACCGAAGGAGCTAACCG
CTTTTTTGCACAACATGGGGGATCATGTAACTCGCCTTGATCGTTGGGAACCGGAGCTGAATGAAGCCAT
ACCAAACGACGAGCGTGACACCACGATGCCTGTAGCAATGGCAACAACGTTGCGCAAACTATTAACTGGC
GAACTACTTACTCTAGCTTCCCGGCAACAATTAATAGACTGGATGGAGGCGGATAAAGTTGCAGGACCAC
TTCTGCGCTCGGCCCTTCCGGCTGGCTGGTTTATTGCTGATAAATCTGGAGCCGGTGAGCGTGGGTCTCG
CGGTATCATTGCAGCACTGGGGCCAGATGGTAAGCCCTCCCGTATCGTAGTTATCTACACGACGGGGAGT
CAGGCAACTATGGATGAACGAAATAGACAGATCGCTGAGATAGGTGCCTCACTGATTAAGCATTGGTAAC
TGTCAGACCAAGTTTACTCATATATACTTTAGATTGATTTAAAACTTCATTTTTAATTTAAAAGGATCTA
GGTGAAGATCCTTTTTGATAATCTCATGACCAAAATCCCTTAACGTGAGTTTTCGTTCCACTGAGCGTCA
GACCCCGTAGAAAAGATCAAAGGATCTTCTTGAGATCCTTTTTTTCTGCGCGTAATCTGCTGCTTGCAAA
CAAAAAAACCACCGCTACCAGCGGTGGTTTGTTTGCCGGATCAAGAGCTACCAACTCTTTTTCCGAAGGT
AACTGGCTTCAGCAGAGCGCAGATACCAAATACTGTTCTTCTAGTGTAGCCGTAGTTAGGCCACCACTTC
AAGAACTCTGTAGCACCGCCTACATACCTCGCTCTGCTAATCCTGTTACCAGTGGCTGCTGCCAGTGGCG
ATAAGTCGTGTCTTACCGGGTTGGACTCAAGACGATAGTTACCGGATAAGGCGCAGCGGTCGGGCTGAAC
GGGGGGTTCGTGCACACAGCCCAGCTTGGAGCGAACGACCTACACCGAACTGAGATACCTACAGCGTGAG
CTATGAGAAAGCGCCACGCTTCCCGAAGGGAGAAAGGCGGACAGGTATCCGGTAAGCGGCAGGGTCGGAA
CAGGAGAGCGCACGAGGGAGCTTCCAGGGGGAAACGCCTGGTATCTTTATAGTCCTGTCGGGTTTCGCCA
CCTCTGACTTGAGCGTCGATTTTTGTGATGCTCGTCAGGGGGGCGGAGCCTATGGAAAAACGCCAGCAAC
GCGGCCTTTTTACGGTTCCTGGCCTTTTGCTGGCCTTTTGCTCACATGTTCTTTCCTGCGTTATCCCCTG
ATTCTGTGGATAACCGTATTACCGCCTTTGAGTGAGCTGATACCGCTCGCCGCAGCCGAACGACCGAGCG
CAGCGAGTCAGTGAGCGAGGAAGCGGAAGAGCGCCCAATACGCAAACCGCCTCTCCCCGCGCGTTGGCCG
ATTCATTAATGCAGCGGATCCAGACATGATAAGATACATTGATGAGTTTGGACAAACCACAACTAGAATG
CAGTGAAAAAAATGCTTTATTTGTGAAATTTGTGATGCTATTGCTTTATTTGTAACCATTATAAGCTGCA
ATAAACAAGTTAGCTTTTTGCAAAAGCCTAGGCCTCCAAAAAAGCCTCCTCACTACTTCTGGAATAGCTC
AGAGGCCGAGGCGGCCTCGGCCTCTGCATAAATAAAAAAAATTAGTCAGCCATGGGGCGGAGAATGGGCG
GAACTGGGCGGAGTTAGGGGCGGGATGGGCGGAGTTAGGGGCGGGACTATGGTTGCTGACTAATTGAGAT
GCGGATCCGCTGGCACGACAGGTTTCCCGACTGGAAAGCGGGCAGTGAGCGCAACGCAATTAATGTGAGT
TAGCTCACTCATTAGGCACCCCAGGCTTTACACTTTATGCTTCCGGCTCGTATGTTGTGTGGAATTGTGA
GCGGATAACAATTTCACACAGGAAACAGCTATGACCATGATTACGCCAAGCTTGGGCTGCAGGTCGAGGG
ATCTCCATAAGAGAAGAGGGACAGCTATGACTGGGAGTAGTCAGGAGAGGAGGAAAAATCTGGCTAGTAA
AACATGTAAGGAAAATTTTAGGGATGTTAAAGAAAAAAATAACACAAAACAAAATATAAAAAAAATCTAA
CCTCAAGTCAAGGCTTTTCTATGGAATAAGGAATGGACAGCAGGGGGCTGTTTCATATACTGATGACCTC
TTTATAGCCAACCTTTGTTCATGGCAGCCAGCATATGGGCATATGTTGCCAAACTCTAAACCAAATACTC
ATTCTGATGTTTTAAATGATTTGCCCTCCCATATGTCCTTCCGAGTGAGAGACACAAAAAATTCCAACAC
ACTATTGCAATGAAAATAAATTTCCTTTATTAGCCAGAAGTCAGATGCTCAAGGGGCTTCATGATGTCCC
CATAATTTTTGGCAGAGGGAAAAAGATCTCAGTGGTATTTGTGAGCCAGGGCATTGGCCACACCAGCCAC
CACCTTCTGATAGGCAGCCTGCACCTGAGGAGTGCGGCCGGCCGCGATATCCTCGACCCCACTGGGCTGT
AGGTGGTGGCTGGATGGCCTGAGCCCCCTCCTTTCCTGGGGTGCAGGCAGCCACAGGGCACAACCTGCAG
TCCCTGGGGTTGGGGTAGGGAGTCCGAGAGCAGCCAAGGGGCAGGTTTGGTGTCATGGGCTCAGTCCCCA
GAGCGCACGGGGAGGGGAAGGTTCCATGGCAGGACCTCTGTATAGGGACTCCGGGGATGACGACTCGGGC
TGGAGGCCAGGCAGGACGACAGGAGGTGGGGAGCAGGAGAACTCCGGGATGGGGAAGCAGGAGCCCCAGG
GACGGGACACTCAGGGAGCAGTGGCCGTCTCCAGCAGCAGCAGGGTCCCGGCCAGCAGAGGAAGCAACGC
GGGGACCACGGACCGCCCCGGGTGCGCGGCGTCGGTGGTGCCGGCGGGGGGCGCCAGGTCGCAGGCGGTG
TAGGGCTCCAGGCAGGCGGCGAAGGCCATGACGTGCGCTATGAAGGTCTGCTCCTGCACGCCGTGAACCA
GGTGCGCCTGCGGGCCGCGCGCGAACACCGCCACGTCCTCGCCTGCGTGGGTCTCTTCGTCCAGGGGCAC
TGCTGACTGCTGCCGATACTCGGGGCTCCCGCTCTCGCTCTCGGTAACATCCGGCCGGGCGCCGTCCTTG
AGCACATAGCCTGGACCGTTTCCGTATAGGAGGACCGTGTAGGCCTTCCTGTCCCGGGCCTTGCCAGGGG
CCAGCCCGAAGATGGAGCTCCCTCGCAGGGGGTAGCCTCCGAAGGAGAAGACGTGGGAGTGGTCGGCAGT
GACGAGGCTCAGCGTGTCCTCCTCGCTGGTGAGCTGGCCCGCCCTCTCAATGGCGTCGTCGAACATGATC
GTCTCAGTCAGTGCCCGGTAAGCCCTGCTTTCATGATGACCATGGTCGATGCGACCACCCTCCACGAAGA
GGAAGAAGCCGCGGGGGTTCCTGCTCAGCAGGCGCAGGGCAGCCTCTGTCATCTCCATCAGGGAGGGGTC
CAGTGTGGAGTCTCGGTGGATCTCGTATTTCATGTCTCCAGGCTCAAAGAGACCCATGAGATGGGTCACA
GACGGGTCCAGGGAAGCCTGCATGAGCTCAGTGCGGTTCCACACATACCGGGCACCCTGGCGCTTCGCCA
GCCATTCCTGCACCAGATTCTTCCCGTCCAGCCTGGTCCCACCTTGGCTGTAGTCATCTGGGTACTCAGG
GTCTGGGGTTCCCATGCGAAACATGTACTTTCGGCCTCCACCTAGGATCACGTCAATGTCCATGTTGGAG
ATGAGCTGCGTAGCGATGTCCTGGCACCCCTCCTGGCGGGCCGAGGCAGGCACGTCGGCGTCCGAGTACC
AGTTGCGGTTCACCGTGTGGGCGTAGGTGCCGGCTGGCGAGGCGTGCTGCACTCGTGTGGTGGTTACCAC
TCCCACTGACTTCCCTGCTTTCTTGGCCCGATTCATCACGGAGATGACCTCGTTGCCGCGTGTCGTGTTG
CACTGGTTAAAGCGGGCGGCTGCACTCAAGCCAATGGTCTGGAAGTTGCCCTTGACCCCGCACAGGTAGG
CCGTGGCTGTGGCTCCACTGTCTGGCACATGTTTGTCTACATTGTATGTCTTGGACAGAGCCACATATGG
GAAGCGGTCCATGGCCAGGGGTATCTCAGGCCCCAGTTTGTCCTTCTTCTGCCCTTTTAGGATCCTGGCA
GCTGTCACCGTAGACACCCCCATCCCATCGCCCAGGAAGATGATGAGGTTCTTGGCGGCTGTCTGTGCAG
GCTGCAGCTTCTTGGCGG
